Addgene plasmid #205050: pET-6xHis-GFP(-6)-H2_mCherry(-6)-L1
Purpose: Co-expressed fluorescent proteins with charge-patterned cationic peptide to promote multi-protein biomolecular condensate formation in E. coli
Depositing lab: Allie Obermeyer. Depositing organization: Columbia University. Publication: Charge-Patterned Disordered Peptides Tune Intracellular Phase Separation in Bacteria. Liao J, Yeong V, Obermeyer AC. ACS Synth Biol. 2024 Feb 3. doi: 10.1021/acssynbio.3c00564. PubMed 38308651.
Backbone
  Vector backbone: pETDuet
  Vector type: Bacterial Expression
Growth in bacteria
  Bacterial resistance: Ampicillin, 100 μg/mL
  Growth temperature: 37°C
  Growth strain: DH5alpha
  Copy number: High Copy
Gene/Insert
  Gene/Insert name: GFP(-6)-H2_mCherry(-6)-L1 (alt name: GFP(-6)-K(KRRRKK)2_mCherry(-6)-(GRRGKKSRK)1)
  Species: Other
  Tag / fusion protein: MGHHHHHGGA (N terminal on insert); GRRGKKSRK (C terminal on insert)
  Cloning method: Gibson Cloning
  Sequencing primers: 5′ T7; 3′ T7-term
Terms and licenses: Academic/Nonprofit Terms; Industry Terms: Not Available to Industry
How to cite: pET-6xHis-GFP(-6)-H2_mCherry(-6)-L1 was a gift from Allie Obermeyer (Addgene plasmid # 205050 ; http://n2t.net/addgene:205050 ; RRID:Addgene_205050)
