[The description below was written by a language model from this plasmid's Addgene catalogue record and pLannotate feature annotations shown in this document.]
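Description:
pET-6xHis-GFP(-6)-H2_mCherry(-6)-L1 is a bacterial expression plasmid built on the pETDuet backbone for co-producing two engineered fluorescent proteins in E. coli. It replicates from a ColE1/pMB1-type origin and retains the pBR322-derived rop gene and bom region. Selection is through the β-lactamase (AmpR) gene conferring ampicillin resistance. An f1 origin is also present, and the short tetracycline-resistance fragments annotated in the sequence are non-functional backbone remnants. The plasmid carries its own lacI gene with its native promoter, supplying lac repressor.

In the annotated sequence the payload appears as a single transcription unit. One T7 promoter with an adjacent lac operator is followed by a T7 gene 10 ribosome binding site and a superfolder GFP coding sequence. A second (partial) ribosome binding site and an mCherry coding sequence come next, and a T7 terminator closes the unit. No second T7 promoter is annotated between the two genes, so they seem to be arranged bicistronically, with transcription depending on T7 RNA polymerase and inducible by IPTG. According to the record, both proteins are variants with a net charge of −6. GFP carries an N-terminal histidine tag and the cationic "H2" peptide, two repeats of a lysine/arginine-rich motif. mCherry carries at its C terminus the "L1" peptide, a single copy of a more dilute, glycine- and serine-interspersed cationic motif. Fragments of S-Tag and other tag sequences downstream of mCherry are likely leftover vector sequence.

The construct is intended for studying how charge-patterned disordered cationic peptides drive intracellular phase separation. Co-expressing the green and red fusions allows formation of multi-protein biomolecular condensates in bacteria to be followed.
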