Features (pLannotate 1.2.2; 21 found; start..end, strand, type, name):
    464..485     +  protein_bind   CAP binding site: CAP binding activates transcription in the presence of cAMP. E. coli catabolite activator protein
    500..564     +  CDS            TcR (fragment): tetracycline efflux protein; tet; confers resistance to tetracycline
    626..1006    -  CDS            YPB1_ECOLX: Protein predicted: Swiss-Prot protein existence level 4. From Escherichia coli.
   1023..1214    +  CDS            rop: Rop protein, which maintains plasmids at low copy number; rop
   1316..1458    +  misc_feature   bom: basis of mobility region from pBR322
   1644..2232    -  rep_origin     ori: high-copy-number ColE1/pMB1/pBR322/pUC origin of replication
   2313..2405    +  promoter       AmpR promoter: bla
   2406..3266    +  CDS            AmpR: β-lactamase; bla; confers resistance to ampicillin, carbenicillin, and related antibiotics
   3381..3836    -  rep_origin     f1 ori (sequence partly withheld): f1 bacteriophage origin of replication; arrow indicates direction of (+) strand synthesis
   3873..3920    -  terminator     T7 terminator: transcription terminator for bacteriophage T7 RNA polymerase
   3928..3945    -  CDS            SET1 (fragment): solubility-enhancement tag derived from T7 phage gene 10B
   3975..4016    -  CDS            S-Tag (fragment): affinity and epitope tag derived from pancreatic ribonuclease A
   4062..4766    -  CDS            mCherry: mCherry is a basic (constitutively fluorescent) red fluorescent protein published in 2004, derived from Discosoma sp.. It is reported to be a very rapidly-maturing monomer with low acid sensitivity.
   4804..4821    -  RBS            RBS (fragment): efficient ribosome binding site from bacteriophage T7 gene 10 (Olins and Rangwala, 1989)
   4864..5574    -  CDS            Superfolder GFP: Superfolder GFP is a basic (constitutively fluorescent) green fluorescent protein published in 2005, derived from Aequorea victoria. It is reported to be a very rapidly-maturing weak dimer.
   5614..5636    -  RBS            RBS: efficient ribosome binding site from bacteriophage T7 gene 10 (Olins and Rangwala, 1989)
   5651..5675    -  protein_bind   lac operator: The lac repressor binds to the lac operator to inhibit transcription in E. coli. This inhibition can be relieved by adding lactose or isopropyl-β-D-thiogalactopyranoside (IPTG). lac repressor encoded by lacI
   5676..5694    -  promoter       T7 promoter: promoter for bacteriophage T7 RNA polymerase
   5720..5999    +  CDS            TcR (fragment): tetracycline efflux protein; tet; confers resistance to tetracycline
   6007..6084    +  promoter       lacI promoter: lacI
   6085..451     +  CDS            lacI (across the origin): lac repressor; lacI; The lac repressor binds to the lac operator to inhibit transcription in E. coli. This inhibition can be relieved by adding lactose or isopropyl-β-D-thiogalactopyranoside (IPTG).
>Addgene plasmid #205050 | pET-6xHis-GFP(-6)-H2_mCherry(-6)-L1 | addgene full sequence | sequence record 405664 | Addgene NGS Result
GCCGATAGCGGAACGGGAAGGCGACTGGAGTGCCATGTCCGGTTTTCAACAAACCATGCAAATGCTGAAT
GAGGGCATCGTTCCCACTGCGATGCTGGTTGCCAACGATCAGATGGCGCTGGGCGCAATGCGCGCCATTA
CCGAGTCCGGGCTGCGCGTTGGTGCGGACATCTCGGTAGTGGGATACGACGATACCGAAGACAGCTCATG
TTATATCCCGCCGTTAACCACCATCAAACAGGATTTTCGCCTGCTGGGGCAAACCAGCGTGGACCGCTTG
CTGCAACTCTCTCAGGGCCAGGCGGTGAAGGGCAATCAGCTGTTGCCCGTCTCACTGGTGAAAAGAAAAA
CCACCCTGGCGCCCAATACGCAAACCGCCTCTCCCCGCGCGTTGGCCGATTCATTAATGCAGCTGGCACG
ACAGGTTTCCCGACTGGAAAGCGGGCAGTGAGCGCAACGCAATTAATGTAAGTTAGCTCACTCATTAGGC
ACCGGGATCTCGACCGATGCCCTTGAGAGCCTTCAACCCAGTCAGCTCCTTCCGGTGGGCGCGGGGCATG
ACTAGCATGATCGTGCTCCTGTCGTTGAGGACCCGGCTAGGCTGGCGGGGTTGCCTTACTGGTTAGCAGA
ATGAATCACCGATACGCGAGCGAACGTGAAGCGACTGCTGCTGCAAAACGTCTGCGACCTGAGCAACAAC
ATGAATGGTCTTCGGTTTCCGTGTTTCGTAAAGTCTGGAAACGCGGAAGTCAGCGCCCTGCACCATTATG
TTCCGGATCTGCATCGCAGGATGCTGCTGGCTACCCTGTGGAACACCTACATCTGTATTAACGAAGCGCT
GGCATTGACCCTGAGTGATTTTTCTCTGGTCCCGCCGCATCCATACCGCCAGTTGTTTACCCTCACAACG
TTCCAGTAACCGGGCATGTTCATCATCAGTAACCCGTATCGTGAGCATCCTCTCTCGTTTCATCGGTATC
ATTACCCCCATGAACAGAAATCCCCCTTACACGGAGGCATCAGTGACCAAACAGGAAAAAACCGCCCTTA
ACATGGCCCGCTTTATCAGAAGCCAGACATTAACGCTTCTGGAGAAACTCAACGAGCTGGACGCGGATGA
ACAGGCAGACATCTGTGAATCGCTTCACGACCACGCTGATGAGCTTTACCGCAGCTGCCTCGCGCGTTTC
GGTGATGACGGTGAAAACCTCTGACACATGCAGCTCCCGGAGACGGTCACAGCTTGTCTGTAAGCGGATG
CCGGGAGCAGACAAGCCCGTCAGGGCGCGTCAGCGGGTGTTGGCGGGTGTCGGGGCGCAGCCATGACCCA
GTCACGTAGCGATAGCGGAGTGTATACTGGCTTAACTATGCGGCATCAGAGCAGATTGTACTGAGAGTGC
ACCATATATGCGGTGTGAAATACCGCACAGATGCGTAAGGAGAAAATACCGCATCAGGCGCTCTTCCGCT
TCCTCGCTCACTGACTCGCTGCGCTCGGTCGTTCGGCTGCGGCGAGCGGTATCAGCTCACTCAAAGGCGG
TAATACGGTTATCCACAGAATCAGGGGATAACGCAGGAAAGAACATGTGAGCAAAAGGCCAGCAAAAGGC
CAGGAACCGTAAAAAGGCCGCGTTGCTGGCGTTTTTCCATAGGCTCCGCCCCCCTGACGAGCATCACAAA
AATCGACGCTCAAGTCAGAGGTGGCGAAACCCGACAGGACTATAAAGATACCAGGCGTTTCCCCCTGGAA
GCTCCCTCGTGCGCTCTCCTGTTCCGACCCTGCCGCTTACCGGATACCTGTCCGCCTTTCTCCCTTCGGG
AAGCGTGGCGCTTTCTCATAGCTCACGCTGTAGGTATCTCAGTTCGGTGTAGGTCGTTCGCTCCAAGCTG
GGCTGTGTGCACGAACCCCCCGTTCAGCCCGACCGCTGCGCCTTATCCGGTAACTATCGTCTTGAGTCCA
ACCCGGTAAGACACGACTTATCGCCACTGGCAGCAGCCACTGGTAACAGGATTAGCAGAGCGAGGTATGT
AGGCGGTGCTACAGAGTTCTTGAAGTGGTGGCCTAACTACGGCTACACTAGAAGGACAGTATTTGGTATC
TGCGCTCTGCTGAAGCCAGTTACCTTCGGAAAAAGAGTTGGTAGCTCTTGATCCGGCAAACAAACCACCG
CTGGTAGCGGTGGTTTTTTTGTTTGCAAGCAGCAGATTACGCGCAGAAAAAAAGGATCTCAAGAAGATCC
TTTGATCTTTTCTACGGGGTCTGACGCTCAGTGGAACGAAAACTCACGTTAAGGGATTTTGGTCATGACC
TATTTGTTTATTTTTCTAAATACATTCAAATATGTATCCGCTCATGAGACAATAACCCTGATAAATGCTT
CAATCATGATTGAAAAAGGAAGAGTATGAGTATTCAACATTTCCGTGTCGCCCTTATTCCCTTTTTTGCG
GCATTTTGCCTTCCTGTTTTTGCTCACCCAGAAACGCTGGTGAAAGTAAAAGATGCTGAAGATCAGTTGG
GTGCACGAGTGGGTTACATCGAACTGGATCTCAACAGCGGTAAGATCCTTGAGAGTTTTCGCCCCGAAGA
ACGTTTTCCAATGATGAGCACTTTTAAAGTTCTGCTATGTGGCGCGGTATTATCCCGTATTGACGCCGGG
CAAGAGCAACTCGGTCGCCGCATACACTATTCTCAGAATGACTTGGTTGAGTACTCACCAGTCACAGAAA
AGCATCTTACGGATGGCATGACAGTAAGAGAATTATGCAGTGCTGCCATAACCATGAGTGATAACACTGC
GGCCAACTTACTTCTGACAACGATCGGAGGACCGAAGGAGCTAACCGCTTTTTTGCACAACATGGGGGAT
CATGTAACTCGCCTTGATCGTTGGGAACCGGAGCTGAATGAAGCCATACCAAACGACGAGCGTGACACCA
CGATGCCTGTAGCAATGGCAACAACGTTGCGCAAACTATTAACTGGCGAACTACTTACTCTAGCTTCCCG
GCAACAATTAATAGACTGGATGGAGGCGGATAAAGTTGCAGGACCACTTCTGCGCTCGGCCCTTCCGGCT
GGCTGGTTTATTGCTGATAAATCTGGAGCCGGTGAGCGTGGGTCTCGCGGTATCATTGCAGCACTGGGGC
CAGATGGTAAGCCCTCCCGTATCGTAGTTATCTACACGACGGGGAGTCAGGCAACTATGGATGAACGAAA
TAGACAGATCGCTGAGATAGGTGCCTCACTGATTAAGCATTGGTAACTGTCAGACCAAGTTTACTCATAT
ATACTTTAGATTGATTTAAAACTTCATTTTTAATTTAAAAGGATCTAGGTGAAGATCCTTTTTGATAATC
TCATGCCATCGTGCCGCCAGAAATTGTAAACGTTAATATTTTGTTAAAATTCGCGTTAAATTTTTGTTAA
ATCAGCTCATTTTTTAACCAATAGGCCGAAATCGGCAAAATCCCTTATAAATCAAAAGAATAGACCGAGA
TAGGGT
[37 nt withheld, positions 3507-3543]
AAAGAACGTGGACTCCAACGTCAAAGG
[49 nt withheld, positions 3571-3619]
T
[91 nt withheld, positions 3621-3711]
G
[124 nt withheld, positions 3713-3836]
CCCATTCGCCAATCCGGATATAGTTCCTCCTTTCAGCAAAAAACCCCTCAAGACCCGTTTAGAGGCCCCA
AGGGGTTATGCTAGTTATTGCTCAGCGGTGGCAGCAGCCTAGGTTAATTAAGCTGCGCTAGTAGACGAGT
CCATGTGCTGGCGTTCAAATTTCGCAGCAGCGGTTTCTTTACCAGACTCGAGTCATTACTTTCGAGATTT
CTTGCCTCTTCGTCCCTTGTACAGCTCGTCCATGCCGCCGGTGGAGTGGCGGCCCTCGGCGCGTTCGTAC
TGTTCCACGATGGTGTAGTCCTCGTTGTGGGAGGTGATGTCCAACTTGATGTTGACGTTGTAGGCGCCGG
GCAGCTGCACGGGCTTCTTGGCCTTGTAGGTGGTCTTGACCTCAGCGTCGTAGTGGCCGCCGTCCTTCAG
CTTCAGCCTCTGCTTGATCTCGCCCTTCAGGGCGCCGTCCTCGGGGTACATCCGCTCGGAGGAGGCCTCC
CAGCCCATGGTCTTCTTCTGCATTACGGGGCCGTCGGAGGGGAAGTTGGTGCCGCGCAGCTTCACCTTGT
AGATGAACTCGCCGTCCTGGAGGGAGGAGTCCTGGGTCACGGTCACCACGCCGCCGTCCTCGAAGTTCAT
CACGCGCTCCCACTTGAAGCCCTCGGGGAAGGACAGCTTCAAGTAGTCGGGGATGTCGGCGGGGTGCTTC
ACGTAGGCCTTGGAGCCGTACATGAACTGAGGGGACAGGATGTCCCAGGCGAAGGGCAGGGGGCCACCCT
TGGTCACCTTCAGCTTGGCGGTCTGGGTGCCCTCGTAGGGGCGGCCCTCGCCCTCGCCCTCGATCTCGAA
CTCGTGGCCGTTCACGGAGCCCTCCATGTGCACCTTGAAGCGCATGAACTCCTTGATGATGGCCATGTTA
TCCTCCTCGCCCTTGCTCACGCCACCGTGATGGTGGTGGTGATGACCCATATGTATATCTCCTTCTTAAA
GTTAATTATTTCTTCCTTCTCCTCTTTTTCTTCCTTCTCCTCTTTTTCTTGTACAGCTCGTCCATTCCGT
GAGTAATGCCTGCAGCGGTCACGAATTCTAACAGAACCATGTGATCGCGTTTTTCGTTCGGATCTTTGCT
CAGTGCTGACTGGGTGCTCAGGTAGTGGTTGTCAGGTAACAGTACAGGCCCGTCACCAATCGGCGTGTTT
TGTTGATAATGATCCGCTAATTGAACGCTGCCGTCTTCCACGTTATGGCGAATTTTGAAATTTGCCTTGA
TACCGTTTTTCTGTTTATCGGCCGTAATATACACGTTATGAGAATTAAAGTTATATTCCAGCTTATGGCC
TAAAATGTTGCCGTCTTCTTTGAAGTCGATACCTTTCAGTTCGATACGGTTTACTAATGTGTCGCCTTCA
AATTTCACTTCCGCACGCGTTTTATAGGTGCCATCGTCCTTGAAGCTGATTGTACGCTCTTGAACATATC
CTTCAGGCATGGCTGATTTGAAAAAATCGTGTTGTTTCATATGATCTGGGTAACGACTGAAGCACTGAAC
GCCATAGGTCAGGGTGGTCACTAAGGTGGGCCACGGAACGGGTAATTTGCCTGTTGTGCAAATAAACTTC
AGGGTCAATTTACCATTGGTAGCGTCACCTTCGCCTTCGCCGCGCACGCTAAATTTGTGACCGTTCACGT
CGCCGTCTAATTCCACTAAGATCGGTACTACACCCGTAAACAGCTCTTCACCTTTGCTAGCGCCACCGTG
ATGGTGGTGGTGATGACCCATGGTATATCTCCTTCTTAAAGTTAAACAAAATTATTTCTAGAGGGGAATT
GTTATCCGCTCACAATTCCCCTATAGTGAGTCGTATTAATTTCGCGGGATCGAGATCGATCTCGATCCTC
TACGCCGGACGCATCGTGGCCGGCATCACCGGCGCCACAGGTGCGGTTGCTGGCGCCTATATCGCCGACA
TCACCGATGGGGAAGATCGGGCTCGCCACTTCGGGCTCATGAGCGCTTGTTTCGGCGTGGGTATGGTGGC
AGGCCCCGTGGCCGGGGGACTGTTGGGCGCCATCTCCTTGCATGCACCATTCCTTGCGGCGGCGGTGCTC
AACGGCCTCAACCTACTACTGGGCTGCTTCCTAATGCAGGAGTCGCATAAGGGAGAGCGTCGAGATCCCG
GACACCATCGAATGGCGCAAAACCTTTCGCGGTATGGCATGATAGCGCCCGGAAGAGAGTCAATTCAGGG
TGGTGAATGTGAAACCAGTAACGTTATACGATGTCGCAGAGTATGCCGGTGTCTCTTATCAGACCGTTTC
CCGCGTGGTGAACCAGGCCAGCCACGTTTCTGCGAAAACGCGGGAAAAAGTGGAAGCGGCGATGGCGGAG
CTGAATTACATTCCCAACCGCGTGGCACAACAACTGGCGGGCAAACAGTCGTTGCTGATTGGCGTTGCCA
CCTCCAGTCTGGCCCTGCACGCGCCGTCGCAAATTGTCGCGGCGATTAAATCTCGCGCCGATCAACTGGG
TGCCAGCGTGGTGGTGTCGATGGTAGAACGAAGCGGCGTCGAAGCCTGTAAAGCGGCGGTGCACAATCTT
CTCGCGCAACGCGTCAGTGGGCTGATCATTAACTATCCGCTGGATGACCAGGATGCCATTGCTGTGGAAG
CTGCCTGCACTAATGTTCCGGCGTTATTTCTTGATGTCTCTGACCAGACACCCATCAACAGTATTATTTT
CTCCCATGAAGACGGTACGCGACTGGGCGTGGAGCATCTGGTCGCATTGGGTCACCAGCAAATCGCGCTG
TTAGCGGGCCCATTAAGTTCTGTCTCGGCGCGTCTGCGTCTGGCTGGCTGGCATAAATATCTCACTCGCA
ATCAAATTCA
